Addgene plasmid #53940: MCM3APlong_pCSdest
Depositing lab: Roger Reeves. Depositing organization: Johns Hopkins University and School of Medicine. Publication: Survey of Human Chromosome 21 Gene Expression Effects on Early Development in Danio rerio. Edie S, Zaghloul NA, Leitch CC, Klinedinst DK, Lebron J, Thole JF, McCallion AS, Katsanis N, Reeves RH. G3 (Bethesda). 2018 Jul 2;8(7):2215-2223. doi: 10.1534/g3.118.200144. PubMed 29760202.
Backbone
  Vector backbone: pCSDest
  Backbone manufacturer: Lawson Lab (Addgene Plasmid 22423)
  Backbone size w/o insert (bp): 4095
  Vector type: Mammalian Expression
Growth in bacteria
  Bacterial resistance: Ampicillin, 100 μg/mL
  Growth temperature: 37°C
  Growth strain: DH10B
  Copy number: High Copy
Gene/Insert
  Gene/Insert name: MCM3AP long
  Species: H. sapiens (human)
  Insert size (bp): 6037
  Entrez Gene: MCM3AP (a.k.a. GANP, MAP80, PNRIID, SAC3)
  Promoter: SP6 and CMV
  Cloning method: Gateway Cloning
  Sequencing primers: 5′ CMV-F; 3′ EBV-Rev
Terms and licenses: Academic/Nonprofit Terms; Industry Terms
Depositor comments: BC104960
How to cite: MCM3APlong_pCSdest was a gift from Roger Reeves (Addgene plasmid # 53940 ; http://n2t.net/addgene:53940 ; RRID:Addgene_53940)
