[The description below was written by a language model from this plasmid's Addgene catalogue record.]
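Description:
MCM3APlong_pCSdest is a mammalian expression plasmid carrying the long form of human MCM3AP (also known as GANP, MAP80, PNRIID or SAC3) in the pCSDest backbone, a Gateway destination vector of the pCS2 family. The insert of about 6 kb was moved into the roughly 4.1 kb backbone by Gateway recombination, which normally leaves the coding sequence flanked by short att recombination scars. The depositor's comment gives a cDNA clone accession as the apparent source of the insert. The plasmid is maintained in E. coli at high copy under ampicillin selection. The record gives no feature table, so the origin of replication, polyadenylation signal and any other backbone elements are not documented here, and no epitope tags or reporter fusions are listed.

Two promoters sit upstream of the insert, and they serve different purposes. The CMV promoter drives strong constitutive expression when the DNA is introduced into vertebrate cells. The SP6 bacteriophage promoter lets the same plasmid act as a template for in vitro transcription of mRNA. This dual arrangement suits embryo microinjection experiments.

The associated publication surveyed how expression of human chromosome 21 genes affects early development in zebrafish (Danio rerio). This suggests the construct was part of a clone collection used to overexpress individual chromosome 21 genes in zebrafish embryos and score the developmental phenotypes, although the record does not describe the specific use of this clone. It could also be used for general overexpression of MCM3AP in cultured mammalian cells.
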