>Addgene plasmid #53940 | MCM3APlong_pCSdest | addgene partial sequence | sequence record 95404 | EBV-rev 5'-GTGGTTTGTCCAAACTCATC-3'
TACGACTCACTATAGTTCTAGCAGGCTCGAGAGGATCACCACTCTTGTACAAGAAAGCTGGGTCGGCGCG
CCCACCCTTGCTCAAATGTCCACCATGTCTAGCAGCGCAGAGTAGATGGAGCTCAGAGGCAACTTCCTCT
TCCCTTGAACTCCGGATCAGCCTTTCCAGGTGCTTTAGTCGTTCGCCTAGACACGTTCCTGTCGCCTCTG
ACAGCTGCAGTTGCTCCCTCATCATGTCACTCTGTGGGCTAGTAGTTACAGATGTTTTCATCACAGGTTC
AATAGTGTGAGAAAGAGACACTAGAGTCTGAGGAAGATAGAGGGGAAGGGAAGTTAAATCCGTAAATGCT
CCTGAGTCTTCAGACAACCATTGCTGAAGCTGATCTTCAAACCTCTTGTTCTCTTCTTTCTCCAGCAGCA
GACTGCTCGACAAACACTGCGCCAAGAGCTCCTCAGCAGAAGCTCCTCGCATCAGATCCTCTGTGCTGGG
AATCCTCCCCTCTTGAGCACACTCTGTGCTCCTCTTCCAGTTACGGTGCATGTGAAGCAATGGTATGGGA
AAATTGTTTGCAGAAGGATGAAAAGGCTTTATTGCCAAACGTCCCTCTCTCAGCTGTAGCTCCTTCTGCG
TCTGCAACCTGGCTTGTT
