>Addgene plasmid #53940 | MCM3APlong_pCSdest | addgene partial sequence | sequence record 165441 | CMV-F 5'-CGCAAATGGGCGGTAGGCGTG-3'
ACCGCCATTCTGCCTGGGGACGTCGGAGCAAGCTTGATTTAGGTGACACTATAGAATACAAGCTACTTGT
TCTTTTTGCAGGATCCCATCGATTCGAATTCAAGGATCACAAGTTTGTACAAAAAAGCAGGCTCCGCGGC
CGCCCCCTTCACCATGAACCCAACTAATCCTTTCAGTGGGCAGCAGCCTAGTGCTTTTTCGGCGTCTTCT
AGTAATGTAGGAACACTTCCATCTAAGCCGCCATTTCGATTTGGTCAACCTTCTCTTTTTGGACAAAACA
GTACCTTATCTGGGAAGAGCTCGGGATTTTCACAGGTATCCAGCTTTCCAGCGTCTTCTGGAGTAAGTCA
TTCCTCTTCAGTGCAAACATTAGGGTTCACCCAAACCTCAAGTGTTGGACCCTTTTCTGGACTTGAGCAC
ACTTCCACCTTTGTGGCTACCTCTGGGCCTTCAAGTTTATCTGTGCTGGGAAACACAGGATTTAGTTTTA
AATCACCCACCAGTGTTGGGGCTTTCCCAAGCACTTCTGCTTTTGGACAAGAAGCTGGAGAAATAGTGAA
CTCTGGTTTTGGGAAAACAGAATTCAGCTTTAAACCTCTGGAAAATGCAGTGTTCAAACCAATACTGGGG
GCTGAATCTGAGCCAGAGAAAACCCAGAGCCAAATTGCTTCTGGGTTTTTTACATTTTCCCACCCAATTA
GTAGTGCACCTGGAGGCCTGGCCCCTTTCTCTTTTCCTCAAGTAACAAGTAGTTCAGCTACCACTTCAAA
TTTTACCTTTTCAAA
